Addgene plasmid #141620: TFORF0475
Purpose: Lentiviral vector for overexpressing the SP140 transcription factor ORF with a unique 24-bp barcode. Barcodes facilitate identification of transcription factors in pooled screens.
Depositing lab: Feng Zhang. Depositing organization: Broad Institute. Publication: A transcription factor atlas of directed differentiation. Joung J, Ma S, Tay T, Geiger-Schuller KR, Kirchgatterer PC, Verdine VK, Guo B, Arias-Garcia MA, Allen WE, Singh A, Kuksenko O, Abudayyeh OO, Gootenberg JS, Fu Z, Macrae RK, Buenrostro JD, Regev A, Zhang F. Cell. 2023 Jan 5;186(1):209-229.e26. doi: 10.1016/j.cell.2022.11.026. PubMed 36608654.
Backbone
  Vector backbone: pLX_TRC317
  Backbone manufacturer: Broad Institute Genetic Perturbation Platform
  Backbone size w/o insert (bp): 8264
  Vector type: Mammalian Expression, Lentiviral
  Selectable markers: Puromycin
Growth in bacteria
  Bacterial resistance: Ampicillin, 100 μg/mL
  Growth temperature: 30°C
  Growth strain: NEB Stable
  Copy number: High Copy
Gene/Insert
  Gene/Insert name: SP140
  Species: H. sapiens (human)
  Insert size (bp): 620
  Entrez Gene: SP140 (a.k.a. LYSP100, LYSP100-A, LYSP100-B)
  Promoter: EF1a
  Cloning method: Unknown
  Sequencing primers: 5′ GGGTGGAGACTGAAGTTAGGCCAG; 3′ CACATAGCGTAAAAGGAGCAACATAG
Terms and licenses: Academic/Nonprofit Terms; Industry Terms: Not Available to Industry
Depositor comments: NM_001005176,ENST00000373645 . The transcription factor ORF portion of this plasmid was synthesized by Genewiz. Please test multiple small colonies in case of plasmid recombination. To make this collection available in a timely manner, a portion of this collection was not fully sequenced by Addgene. If an Addgene verified full plasmid sequence is not available, please contact us prior to placing an order to request the full sequence.
How to cite: TFORF0475 was a gift from Feng Zhang (Addgene plasmid # 141620 ; http://n2t.net/addgene:141620 ; RRID:Addgene_141620)
