[The description below was written by a language model from this plasmid's Addgene catalogue record and pLannotate feature annotations shown in this document.]
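Description:
TFORF0475 is a third-generation-style, self-inactivating lentiviral expression plasmid built on the pLX_TRC317 backbone from the Broad Institute Genetic Perturbation Platform. It carries an open reading frame for the human transcription factor SP140 (also called LYSP100). It is one member of a barcoded transcription factor ORF collection. In bacteria it replicates from a high-copy ColE1/pUC-type origin and is selected with ampicillin through the bla gene. An f1 origin and remnants of a lac/lacZα cloning region flanked by T7 and T3 promoters are also present. The depositor notes that the plasmid can recombine, which is common for LTR-containing vectors.

The viral cassette begins with an RSV promoter fused to a truncated HIV-1 5' LTR, which drives Tat-independent production of genomic RNA in packaging cells. This is followed by the Ψ packaging signal with a gag fragment, the Rev response element for nuclear export, and a cPPT/CTS. It ends in a ΔU3 3' LTR and an SV40 polyadenylation signal. Within the provirus, an SV40 early promoter drives puromycin N-acetyltransferase for selection of transduced mammalian cells. The EF-1α promoter drives constitutive expression of the SP140 ORF, and a downstream WPRE enhances transcript stability and expression.

The insert is listed as 620 bp, and the annotation matches only a fragment of the SP140 protein, consistent with a short isoform. The record states that a unique 24-bp barcode accompanies the ORF, although it is not annotated in the feature table. The barcode allows the overexpressed factor to be identified by sequencing, so the vector suits pooled overexpression screens such as those for directed differentiation.
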