Features (pLannotate 1.2.2; 31 found; start..end, strand, type, name):
      5..231     +  promoter       RSV promoter: Rous sarcoma virus enhancer/promoter
    232..412     +  LTR            5' LTR (truncated): truncated 5' long terminal repeat (LTR) from HIV-1
    459..584     +  misc_feature   HIV-1 Ψ: packaging signal of human immunodeficiency virus type 1
    568..931     +  CDS            HIV-1 gag (fragment): gag protein from human immunodeficiency virus 1; gag
   1077..1310    +  misc_feature   RRE: The Rev response element (RRE) of HIV-1 allows for Rev-dependent mRNA export from the nucleus to the cytoplasm.
   1687..1713    +  CDS            Rev (fragment): human immunodeficiency virus 1 (HIV-1) Rev protein; rev; enhances nuclear export of unspliced and incompletely spliced viral mRNAs
   1720..1743    +  promoter       SV40 promoter (fragment): SV40 early promoter
   1744..1815    +  promoter       SV40 promoter (fragment): SV40 enhancer and early promoter
   1839..1974    +  rep_origin     SV40 ori: SV40 origin of replication
   2020..2616    +  CDS            PuroR (fragment): puromycin N-acetyltransferase; pac from Streptomyces; confers resistance to puromycin
   2665..2782    +  misc_feature   cPPT/CTS: central polypurine tract and central termination sequence of HIV-1
   2847..2913    +  CDS            small t antigen (fragment): SV40 (simian virus 40) small t antigen
   2920..4098    +  promoter       EF-1α promoter: strong constitutive promoter for human elongation factor EF-1α
   4142..4519    +  CDS            SP140 (fragment): SP140_HUMAN - Also known as LYSP100 From Homo sapiens (Human).
   4646..4699    +  promoter       U6 promoter (fragment): RNA polymerase III promoter for human U6 snRNA
   4741..5329    +  misc_feature   WPRE: woodchuck hepatitis virus posttranscriptional regulatory element
   5380..5399    +  misc_feature   cPPT/CTS (fragment): central polypurine tract and central termination sequence of HIV-1
   5401..5634    +  LTR            3' LTR (ΔU3): self-inactivating 3' long terminal repeat (LTR) from HIV-1
   5712..5833    +  polyA_signal   SV40 poly(A) signal: SV40 polyadenylation signal
   5873..6008    +  rep_origin     SV40 ori: SV40 origin of replication
   6029..6047    -  promoter       T7 promoter: promoter for bacteriophage T7 RNA polymerase
   6055..6210    +  CDS            lacZα (fragment): LacZα fragment of β-galactosidase; lacZ fragment
   6215..6643    +  rep_origin     f1 ori (sequence partly withheld): f1 bacteriophage origin of replication; arrow indicates direction of (+) strand synthesis
   6696..6800    +  promoter       AmpR promoter: bla
   6801..7661    +  CDS            AmpR: β-lactamase; bla; confers resistance to ampicillin, carbenicillin, and related antibiotics
   7832..8420    +  rep_origin     ori: high-copy-number ColE1/pMB1/pBR322/pUC origin of replication
   8603..8695    +  CDS            lacI (fragment): lac repressor; lacI; The lac repressor binds to the lac operator to inhibit transcription in E. coli. This inhibition can be relieved by adding lactose or isopropyl-β-D-thiogalactopyranoside (IPTG).
   8708..8729    +  protein_bind   CAP binding site: CAP binding activates transcription in the presence of cAMP. E. coli catabolite activator protein
   8744..8774    +  promoter       lac promoter: promoter for the E. coli lac operon
   8782..8798    +  protein_bind   lac operator: The lac repressor binds to the lac operator to inhibit transcription in E. coli. This inhibition can be relieved by adding lactose or isopropyl-β-D-thiogalactopyranoside (IPTG). lac repressor encoded by lacI
   8843..8861    +  promoter       T3 promoter: promoter for bacteriophage T3 RNA polymerase
>Addgene plasmid #141620 | TFORF0475 | addgene full sequence | sequence record 454907 | Addgene NGS Result
TTAATGTAGTCTTATGCAATACTCTTGTAGTCTTGCAACATGGTAACGATGAGTTAGCAACATGCCTTAC
AAGGAGAGAAAAAGCACCGTGCATGCCGATTGGTGGAAGTAAGGTGGTACGATCGTGCCTTATTAGGAAG
GCAACAGACGGGTCTGACATGGATTGGACGAACCACTGAATTGCCGCATTGCAGAGATATTGTATTTAAG
TGCCTAGCTCGATACATAAACGGGTCTCTCTGGTTAGACCAGATCTGAGCCTGGGAGCTCTCTGGCTAAC
TAGGGAACCCACTGCTTAAGCCTCAATAAAGCTTGCCTTGAGTGCTTCAAGTAGTGTGTGCCCGTCTGTT
GTGTGACTCTGGTAACTAGAGATCCCTCAGACCCTTTTAGTCAGTGTGGAAAATCTCTAGCAGTGGCGCC
CGAACAGGGACTTGAAAGCGAAAGGGAAACCAGAGGAGCTCTCTCGACGCAGGACTCGGCTTGCTGAAGC
GCGCACGGCAAGAGGCGAGGGGCGGCGACTGGTGAGTACGCCAAAAATTTTGACTAGCGGAGGCTAGAAG
GAGAGAGATGGGTGCGAGAGCGTCAGTATTAAGCGGGGGAGAATTAGATCGCGATGGGAAAAAATTCGGT
TAAGGCCAGGGGGAAAGAAAAAATATAAATTAAAACATATAGTATGGGCAAGCAGGGAGCTAGAACGATT
CGCAGTTAATCCTGGCCTGTTAGAAACATCAGAAGGCTGTAGACAAATACTGGGACAGCTACAACCATCC
CTTCAGACAGGATCAGAAGAACTTAGATCATTATATAATACAGTAGCAACCCTCTATTGTGTGCATCAAA
GGATAGAGATAAAAGACACCAAGGAAGCTTTAGACAAGATAGAGGAAGAGCAAAACAAAAGTAAGACCAC
CGCACAGCAAGCGGCCGCTGATCTTCAGACCTGGAGGAGGAGATATGAGGGACAATTGGAGAAGTGAATT
ATATAAATATAAAGTAGTAAAAATTGAACCATTAGGAGTAGCACCCACCAAGGCAAAGAGAAGAGTGGTG
CAGAGAGAAAAAAGAGCAGTGGGAATAGGAGCTTTGTTCCTTGGGTTCTTGGGAGCAGCAGGAAGCACTA
TGGGCGCAGCGTCAATGACGCTGACGGTACAGGCCAGACAATTATTGTCTGGTATAGTGCAGCAGCAGAA
CAATTTGCTGAGGGCTATTGAGGCGCAACAGCATCTGTTGCAACTCACAGTCTGGGGCATCAAGCAGCTC
CAGGCAAGAATCCTGGCTGTGGAAAGATACCTAAAGGATCAACAGCTCCTGGGGATTTGGGGTTGCTCTG
GAAAACTCATTTGCACCACTGCTGTGCCTTGGAATGCTAGTTGGAGTAATAAATCTCTGGAACAGATTTG
GAATCACACGACCTGGATGGAGTGGGACAGAGAAATTAACAATTACACAAGCTTAATACACTCCTTAATT
GAAGAATCGCAAAACCAGCAAGAAAAGAATGAACAAGAATTATTGGAATTAGATAAATGGGCAAGTTTGT
GGAATTGGTTTAACATAACAAATTGGCTGTGGTATATAAAATTATTCATAATGATAGTAGGAGGCTTGGT
AGGTTTAAGAATAGTTTTTGCTGTACTTTCTATAGTGAATAGAGTTAGGCAGGGATATTCACCATTATCG
TTTCAGACCCACCTCCCAACCCCGAGGGGACCCATGCATTGCATCTCAATTAGTCAGCAACCAGGTGTGG
AAAGTCCCCAGGCTCCCCAGCAGGCAGAAGTATGCAAAGCATGCGTCTCAATTAGTCAGCAACCATAGTC
CCGCCCCTAACTCCGCCCATCCCGCCCCTAACTCCGCCCAGTTCCGCCCATTCTCCGCCCCATGGCTGAC
TAATTTTTTTTATTTATGCAGAGGCCGAGGCCGCCTCGGCCTCTGAGCTATTCCAGAAGTAGTGAGGAGG
CTTTTTTGGAGGCCTAGGCTTTTGCAAAAAGCTTTCTAGAGGTACCACCGGAGCTTACCATGACCGAGTA
CAAGCCCACGGTGCGCCTCGCCACCCGCGACGACGTCCCCAGGGCCGTACGCACCCTCGCCGCCGCGTTC
GCCGACTACCCCGCCACGCGCCACACCGTCGATCCGGACCGCCACATCGAGCGGGTCACCGAGCTGCAAG
AACTCTTCCTCACGCGCGTCGGGCTCGACATCGGCAAGGTGTGGGTCGCGGACGACGGCGCCGCCGTGGC
GGTCTGGACCACGCCGGAGAGCGTCGAAGCGGGGGCGGTGTTCGCCGAGATCGGCCCGCGCATGGCCGAG
TTGAGCGGTTCCCGGCTGGCCGCGCAGCAACAGATGGAAGGCCTCCTGGCGCCGCACCGGCCCAAGGAGC
CCGCGTGGTTCCTGGCCACCGTCGGCGTCTCGCCCGACCACCAGGGCAAGGGTCTGGGCAGCGCCGTCGT
GCTCCCCGGAGTGGAGGCGGCCGAGCGCGCCGGGGTGCCCGCCTTCCTGGAGACCTCCGCGCCCCGCAAC
CTCCCCTTCTACGAGCGGCTCGGCTTCACCGTCACCGCCGACGTCGAGGTGCCCGAAGGACCGCGCACCT
GGTGCATGACCCGCAAGCCCGGTGCCAGTTAACGAATTCTAGATCTTGAGACAAATGGCAGTATTCATCC
ACAATTTTAAAAGAAAAGGGGGGATTGGGGGGTACAGTGCAGGGGAAAGAATAGTAGACATAATAGCAAC
AGACATACAAACTAAAGAATTACAAAAACAAATTACAAAAATTCAAAATTTTCGGGTTTATTACAGGGAC
AGCAGAGATCCACTTTGGCGCCGGCTCGAGGCCTGCAGGTGCAAAGATGGATAAAGTTTTAAACAGAGAG
GAATCTTTGCAGCTAATGGACCTTCTAGGTCTTGAAAGGAGTGGGAATTGGCTCCGGTGCCCGTCAGTGG
GCAGAGCGCACATCGCCCACAGTCCCCGAGAAGTTGGGGGGAGGGGTCGGCAATTGAACCGGTGCCTAGA
GAAGGTGGCGCGGGGTAAACTGGGAAAGTGATGTCGTGTACTGGCTCCGCCTTTTTCCCGAGGGTGGGGG
AGAACCGTATATAAGTGCAGTAGTCGCCGTGAACGTTCTTTTTCGCAACGGGTTTGCCGCCAGAACACAG
GTAAGTGCCGTGTGTGGTTCCCGCGGGCCTGGCCTCTTTACGGGTTATGGCCCTTGCGTGCCTTGAATTA
CTTCCACCTGGCTGCAGTACGTGATTCTTGATCCCGAGCTTCGGGTTGGAAGTGGGTGGGAGAGTTCGAG
GCCTTGCGCTTAAGGAGCCCCTTCGCCTCGTGCTTGAGTTGAGGCCTGGCCTGGGCGCTGGGGCCGCCGC
GTGCGAATCTGGTGGCACCTTCGCGCCTGTCTCGCTGCTTTCGATAAGTCTCTAGCCATTTAAAATTTTT
GATGACCTGCTGCGACGCTTTTTTTCTGGCAAGATAGTCTTGTAAATGCGGGCCAAGATCTGCACACTGG
TATTTCGGTTTTTGGGGCCGCGGGCGGCGACGGGGCCCGTGCGTCCCAGCGCACATGTTCGGCGAGGCGG
GGCCTGCGAGCGCGGCCACCGAGAATCGGACGGGGGTAGTCTCAAGCTGGCCGGCCTGCTCTGGTGCCTG
GCCTCGCGCCGCCGTGTATCGCCCCGCCCTGGGCGGCAAGGCTGGCCCGGTCGGCACCAGTTGCGTGAGC
GGAAAGATGGCCGCTTCCCGGCCCTGCTGCAGGGAGCTCAAAATGGAGGACGCGGCGCTCGGGAGAGCGG
GCGGGTGAGTCACCCACACAAAGGAAAAGGGCCTTTCCGTCCTCAGCCGTCGCTTCATGTGACTCCACGG
AGTACCGGGCGCCGTCCAGGCACCTCGATTAGTTCTCGAGCTTTTGGAGTACGTCGTCTTTAGGTTGGGG
GGAGGGGTTTTATGCGATGGAGTTTCCCCACACTGAGTGGGTGGAGACTGAAGTTAGGCCAGCTTGGCAC
TTGATGTAATTCTCCTTGGAATTTGCCCTTTTTGAGTTTGGATCTTGGTTCATTCTCAAGCCTCAGACAG
TGGTTCAAAGTTTTTTTCTTCCATTTCAGGTGTCGTGAGGCTAGCACCGCCACCATGGCCCAGCAGGGCC
AGCAGGGGCAGATGGCAAGTGGAGACAGCAATCTCAACTTCAGGATGGTCGCAGAGATCCAGAACGTAGA
GGGTCAGAACCTGCAGGAGCAGGTTTGCCCTGAGCCCATTTTCAGGTTCTTCAGAGAAAACAAGGTGGAG
ATTGCAAGTGCAATAACAAGGCCATTTCCTTTCCTTATGGGCCTCCGAGACCGCTCCTTCATCTCCGAGC
AGATGTATGAACATTTTCAAGAAGCTTTTAGAAACCTGGTCCCAGTGACAAGAGTGATGTATTGTGTACT
CAGTGAACTGGAGAAGACATTTGGCTGGTCACATCTGGAAGCATTGTTCAGCAGGATTAACCTGATGGCC
TATCCTGATTTAAACGAGATTTACAGAAGCTTCCAGAATGAAAATTTATCATCCAGTGCAGTCCTGTGTC
AACTTGTTTCTCCAAACAAAGACTGGAGAAGTCACGAAGAGAGCCTAGCACATACTGGTACACTGAGGAG
GAGCTGCATGTAGTAATGAACTAGTCCGTAACTTGAAAGTATTTCGATTTCTTGGCTTTATATATCTTGT
GGAAAGGACGACCTAGCGTCTCAGTCCGAAATACGACGCGTTAAGTCGACAATCAACCTCTGGATTACAA
AATTTGTGAAAGATTGACTGGTATTCTTAACTATGTTGCTCCTTTTACGCTATGTGGATACGCTGCTTTA
ATGCCTTTGTATCATGCTATTGCTTCCCGTATGGCTTTCATTTTCTCCTCCTTGTATAAATCCTGGTTGC
TGTCTCTTTATGAGGAGTTGTGGCCCGTTGTCAGGCAACGTGGCGTGGTGTGCACTGTGTTTGCTGACGC
AACCCCCACTGGTTGGGGCATTGCCACCACCTGTCAGCTCCTTTCCGGGACTTTCGCTTTCCCCCTCCCT
ATTGCCACGGCGGAACTCATCGCCGCCTGCCTTGCCCGCTGCTGGACAGGGGCTCGGCTGTTGGGCACTG
ACAATTCCGTGGTGTTGTCGGGGAAATCATCGTCCTTTCCTTGGCTGCTCGCCTGTGTTGCCACCTGGAT
TCTGCGCGGGACGTCCTTCTGCTACGTCCCTTCGGCCCTCAATCCAGCGGACCTTCCTTCCCGCGGCCTG
CTGCCGGCTCTGCGGCCTCTTCCGCGTCTTCGCCTTCGCCCTCAGACGAGTCGGATCTCCCTTTGGGCCG
CCTCCCCGCGTCGACTTTAAGACCAATGACTTACAAGGCAGCTGTAGATCTTAGCCACTTTTTAAAAGAA
AAGGGGGGACTGGAAGGGCTAATTCACTCCCAACGAAGACAAGATCTGCTTTTTGCTTGTACTGGGTCTC
TCTGGTTAGACCAGATCTGAGCCTGGGAGCTCTCTGGCTAACTAGGGAACCCACTGCTTAAGCCTCAATA
AAGCTTGCCTTGAGTGCTTCAAGTAGTGTGTGCCCGTCTGTTGTGTGACTCTGGTAACTAGAGATCCCTC
AGACCCTTTTAGTCAGTGTGGAAAATCTCTAGCAGTACGTATAGTAGTTCATGTCATCTTATTATTCAGT
ATTTATAACTTGCAAAGAAATGAATATCAGAGAGTGAGAGGAACTTGTTTATTGCAGCTTATAATGGTTA
CAAATAAAGCAATAGCATCACAAATTTCACAAATAAAGCATTTTTTTCACTGCATTCTAGTTGTGGTTTG
TCCAAACTCATCAATGTATCTTATCATGTCTGGCTCTAGCTATCCCGCCCCTAACTCCGCCCATCCCGCC
CCTAACTCCGCCCAGTTCCGCCCATTCTCCGCCCCATGGCTGACTAATTTTTTTTATTTATGCAGAGGCC
GAGGCCGCCTCGGCCTCTGAGCTATTCCAGAAGTAGTGAGGAGGCTTTTTTGGAGGCCTAGGGACGTACC
CAATTCGCCCTATAGTGAGTCGTATTACGCGCGCTCACTGGCCGTCGTTTTACAACGTCGTGACTGGGAA
AACCCTGGCGTTACCCAACTTAATCGCCTTGCAGCACATCCCCCTTTCGCCAGCTGGCGTAATAGCGAAG
AGGCCCGCACCGATCGCCCTTCCCAACAGTTGCGCAGCCTGAATGGCGAATGGG
[124 nt withheld, positions 6215-6338]
C
[91 nt withheld, positions 6340-6430]
A
[49 nt withheld, positions 6432-6480]
CCTTTGACGTTGGAGTCCACGTTCTTT
[37 nt withheld, positions 6508-6544]
ACCCTATCTCGGTCTATTCTTTTGATTTATAAGGGATTTTGCCGATTTCGGCCTATTGGTTAAAAAATGA
GCTGATTTAACAAAAATTTAACGCGAATTTTAACAAAATATTAACGCTTACAATTTAGGTGGCACTTTTC
GGGGAAATGTGCGCGGAACCCCTATTTGTTTATTTTTCTAAATACATTCAAATATGTATCCGCTCATGAG
ACAATAACCCTGATAAATGCTTCAATAATATTGAAAAAGGAAGAGTATGAGTATTCAACATTTCCGTGTC
GCCCTTATTCCCTTTTTTGCGGCATTTTGCCTTCCTGTTTTTGCTCACCCAGAAACGCTGGTGAAAGTAA
AAGATGCTGAAGATCAGTTGGGTGCACGAGTGGGTTACATCGAACTGGATCTCAACAGCGGTAAGATCCT
TGAGAGTTTTCGCCCCGAAGAACGTTTTCCAATGATGAGCACTTTTAAAGTTCTGCTATGTGGCGCGGTA
TTATCCCGTATTGACGCCGGGCAAGAGCAACTCGGTCGCCGCATACACTATTCTCAGAATGACTTGGTTG
AGTACTCACCAGTCACAGAAAAGCATCTTACGGATGGCATGACAGTAAGAGAATTATGCAGTGCTGCCAT
AACCATGAGTGATAACACTGCGGCCAACTTACTTCTGACAACGATCGGAGGACCGAAGGAGCTAACCGCT
TTTTTGCACAACATGGGGGATCATGTAACTCGCCTTGATCGTTGGGAACCGGAGCTGAATGAAGCCATAC
CAAACGACGAGCGTGACACCACGATGCCTGTAGCAATGGCAACAACGTTGCGCAAACTATTAACTGGCGA
ACTACTTACTCTAGCTTCCCGGCAACAATTAATAGACTGGATGGAGGCGGATAAAGTTGCAGGACCACTT
CTGCGCTCGGCCCTTCCGGCTGGCTGGTTTATTGCTGATAAATCTGGAGCCGGTGAGCGTGGGTCTCGCG
GTATCATTGCAGCACTGGGGCCAGATGGTAAGCCCTCCCGTATCGTAGTTATCTACACGACGGGGAGTCA
GGCAACTATGGATGAACGAAATAGACAGATCGCTGAGATAGGTGCCTCACTGATTAAGCATTGGTAACTG
TCAGACCAAGTTTACTCATATATACTTTAGATTGATTTAAAACTTCATTTTTAATTTAAAAGGATCTAGG
TGAAGATCCTTTTTGATAATCTCATGACCAAAATCCCTTAACGTGAGTTTTCGTTCCACTGAGCGTCAGA
CCCCGTAGAAAAGATCAAAGGATCTTCTTGAGATCCTTTTTTTCTGCGCGTAATCTGCTGCTTGCAAACA
AAAAAACCACCGCTACCAGCGGTGGTTTGTTTGCCGGATCAAGAGCTACCAACTCTTTTTCCGAAGGTAA
CTGGCTTCAGCAGAGCGCAGATACCAAATACTGTTCTTCTAGTGTAGCCGTAGTTAGGCCACCACTTCAA
GAACTCTGTAGCACCGCCTACATACCTCGCTCTGCTAATCCTGTTACCAGTGGCTGCTGCCAGTGGCGAT
AAGTCGTGTCTTACCGGGTTGGACTCAAGACGATAGTTACCGGATAAGGCGCAGCGGTCGGGCTGAACGG
GGGGTTCGTGCACACAGCCCAGCTTGGAGCGAACGACCTACACCGAACTGAGATACCTACAGCGTGAGCT
ATGAGAAAGCGCCACGCTTCCCGAAGGGAGAAAGGCGGACAGGTATCCGGTAAGCGGCAGGGTCGGAACA
GGAGAGCGCACGAGGGAGCTTCCAGGGGGAAACGCCTGGTATCTTTATAGTCCTGTCGGGTTTCGCCACC
TCTGACTTGAGCGTCGATTTTTGTGATGCTCGTCAGGGGGGCGGAGCCTATGGAAAAACGCCAGCAACGC
GGCCTTTTTACGGTTCCTGGCCTTTTGCTGGCCTTTTGCTCACATGTTCTTTCCTGCGTTATCCCCTGAT
TCTGTGGATAACCGTATTACCGCCTTTGAGTGAGCTGATACCGCTCGCCGCAGCCGAACGACCGAGCGCA
GCGAGTCAGTGAGCGAGGAAGCGGAAGAGCGCCCAATACGCAAACCGCCTCTCCCCGCGCGTTGGCCGAT
TCATTAATGCAGCTGGCACGACAGGTTTCCCGACTGGAAAGCGGGCAGTGAGCGCAACGCAATTAATGTG
AGTTAGCTCACTCATTAGGCACCCCAGGCTTTACACTTTATGCTTCCGGCTCGTATGTTGTGTGGAATTG
TGAGCGGATAACAATTTCACACAGGAAACAGCTATGACCATGATTACGCCAAGCGCGCAATTAACCCTCA
CTAAAGGGAACAAAAGCTGGAGCTGCAAGC
