>Addgene plasmid #141620 | TFORF0475 | depositor partial sequence | sequence record 276997 | Insert
ACCGCCACCATGGCCCAGCAGGGCCAGCAGGGGCAGATGGCAAGTGGAGACAGCAATCTCAACTTCAGGA
TGGTCGCAGAGATCCAGAACGTAGAGGGTCAGAACCTGCAGGAGCAGGTTTGCCCTGAGCCCATTTTCAG
GTTCTTCAGAGAAAACAAGGTGGAGATTGCAAGTGCAATAACAAGGCCATTTCCTTTCCTTATGGGCCTC
CGAGACCGCTCCTTCATCTCCGAGCAGATGTATGAACATTTTCAAGAAGCTTTTAGAAACCTGGTCCCAG
TGACAAGAGTGATGTATTGTGTACTCAGTGAACTGGAGAAGACATTTGGCTGGTCACATCTGGAAGCATT
GTTCAGCAGGATTAACCTGATGGCCTATCCTGATTTAAACGAGATTTACAGAAGCTTCCAGAATGAAAAT
TTATCATCCAGTGCAGTCCTGTGTCAACTTGTTTCTCCAAACAAAGACTGGAGAAGTCACGAAGAGAGCC
TAGCACATACTGGTACACTGAGGAGGAGCTGCATGTAGTAATGAACTAGTCCGTAACTTGAAAGTATTTC
GATTTCTTGGCTTTATATATCTTGTGGAAAGGACGACCTAGCGTCTCAGTCCGAAATACG
