>Addgene plasmid #141620 | TFORF0475 | depositor partial sequence | sequence record 276998 | Barcode
CCTAGCGTCTCAGTCCGAAATACG
